Addgene plasmid #242083: pNQ078
Purpose: Expresses E. coli RNAP (gene inserts: rpoA-rpoB-rpoC-Cter-ybbR--6xHis and rpoZ)
Depositing lab: Olivier Duss. Depositing organization: European Molecular Biology Laboratory (EMBL), Heidelberg. Publication: Tracking transcription-translation coupling in real time. Qureshi NS, Duss O. Nature. 2025 Jan;637(8045):487-495. doi: 10.1038/s41586-024-08308-w. Epub 2024 Dec 4. PubMed 39633055.
Backbone
  Vector backbone: pVS10
  Vector type: Bacterial Expression
Growth in bacteria
  Bacterial resistance: Ampicillin, 100 μg/mL
  Growth temperature: 37°C
  Growth strain: DH5alpha
  Copy number: High Copy
Gene/Insert
  Gene/Insert name: rpoA-rpoB-rpoC-Cter-ybbR-6xHis and rpoZ
  Species: E. coli
  Mutation: ybbR-peptide tag inserted between E1377 and G1402, thereby deleting the region A1378–L1401 in rpoC
  Tag / fusion protein: His6 (C terminal on insert)
Terms and licenses: Academic/Nonprofit Terms; Industry Terms: Not Available to Industry
How to cite: pNQ078 was a gift from Olivier Duss (Addgene plasmid # 242083 ; http://n2t.net/addgene:242083 ; RRID:Addgene_242083)
