[The description below was written by a language model from this plasmid's Addgene catalogue record and pLannotate feature annotations shown in this document.]
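Description:
pNQ078 is a bacterial expression plasmid of about 15.2 kb, built on the pVS10 backbone, for co-overproducing all the core subunits of Escherichia coli RNA polymerase. It is propagated in E. coli through a ColE1/pMB1-type origin and selected with ampicillin via the bla (AmpR) gene. The catalogue lists it as high copy, although the annotation also finds a rop gene and the pBR322 bom region, elements associated with pBR322-style copy-number control and mobilisation. An f1 origin and remnants of the tetracycline resistance gene are also present as backbone features.

The payload is a pET-style cassette in which a T7 promoter with an adjacent lac operator and the T7 gene 10 ribosome binding site precedes rpoA (α), rpoB (β) and rpoC (β'), arranged in series. rpoZ (ω) follows further downstream, and a T7 terminator closes the unit. No additional promoter is annotated between the genes. A plasmid-borne lacI gene supplies repressor, so expression should be IPTG-inducible in a host that provides T7 RNA polymerase.

The β' subunit is modified near its C-terminus: a ybbR peptide tag replaces residues A1378–L1401, inserted between E1377 and G1402, and a 6xHis tag follows the rpoC coding region for affinity purification of the assembled enzyme. The ybbR tag is a short substrate for Sfp phosphopantetheinyl transferase, allowing site-specific attachment of fluorophores or other probes. Short His-tag and T7 gene 10-derived fragments annotated after rpoZ appear to be vector remnants.

The associated publication concerns real-time tracking of transcription–translation coupling, which is consistent with using this plasmid to prepare labelled RNA polymerase for that type of experiment.
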