Features (pLannotate 1.2.2; 23 found; start..end, strand, type, name):
     12..440     +  rep_origin     f1 ori (sequence partly withheld): f1 bacteriophage origin of replication; arrow indicates direction of (+) strand synthesis
    493..597     +  promoter       AmpR promoter: bla
    598..1458    +  CDS            AmpR: β-lactamase; bla; confers resistance to ampicillin, carbenicillin, and related antibiotics
   1629..2217    +  rep_origin     ori: high-copy-number ColE1/pMB1/pBR322/pUC origin of replication
   2403..2542    -  misc_feature   bom: basis of mobility region from pBR322
   2644..2835    -  CDS            rop: Rop protein, which maintains plasmids at low copy number; rop
   2852..3232    +  CDS            YPB1_ECOLX: Protein predicted: Swiss-Prot protein existence level 4. From Escherichia coli.
   3304..3595    -  CDS            TcR (fragment): tetracycline efflux protein; tet; confers resistance to tetracycline
   3610..3631    -  protein_bind   CAP binding site: CAP binding activates transcription in the presence of cAMP. E. coli catabolite activator protein
   3644..4726    -  CDS            lacI: lac repressor; lacI; The lac repressor binds to the lac operator to inhibit transcription in E. coli. This inhibition can be relieved by adding lactose or isopropyl-β-D-thiogalactopyranoside (IPTG).
   4727..4804    -  promoter       lacI promoter: lacI
   4812..5091    -  CDS            TcR (fragment): tetracycline efflux protein; tet; confers resistance to tetracycline
   5113..5131    +  promoter       T7 promoter: promoter for bacteriophage T7 RNA polymerase
   5132..5156    +  protein_bind   lac operator: The lac repressor binds to the lac operator to inhibit transcription in E. coli. This inhibition can be relieved by adding lactose or isopropyl-β-D-thiogalactopyranoside (IPTG). lac repressor encoded by lacI
   5171..5193    +  RBS            RBS: efficient ribosome binding site from bacteriophage T7 gene 10 (Olins and Rangwala, 1989)
   5201..6187    +  CDS            rpoA (sequence withheld): RPOA_ECO24 - Experimental evidence at protein level: Swiss-Prot protein existence level 1. DNA-dependent RNA polymerase catalyzes the transcription of DNA into RNA using the four ribonucleoside triphosphates as substrates. From Escherichia coli O139:H28 (strain E24377A / ETEC).
   6281..10306   +  CDS            rpoB (sequence withheld): RPOB_ECO24 - Experimental evidence at protein level: Swiss-Prot protein existence level 1. DNA-dependent RNA polymerase catalyzes the transcription of DNA into RNA using the four ribonucleoside triphosphates as substrates. From Escherichia coli O139:H28 (strain E24377A / ETEC).
  10389..14567   +  CDS            rpoC: RPOC_ECO24 - Experimental evidence at protein level: Swiss-Prot protein existence level 1. DNA-dependent RNA polymerase catalyzes the transcription of DNA into RNA using the four ribonucleoside triphosphates as substrates. From Escherichia coli O139:H28 (strain E24377A / ETEC).
  14577..14594   +  CDS            6xHis: 6xHis affinity tag
  14714..14989   +  CDS            RNAP ω (sequence partly withheld): DNA-directed RNA polymerase subunit omega; E. coli rpoZ; promotes RNA polymerase assembly
  15005..15022   +  CDS            9xHis (fragment): 9xHis affinity tag
  15032..15081   +  CDS            SET1 (fragment): solubility-enhancement tag derived from T7 phage gene 10B
  15089..15136   +  terminator     T7 terminator: transcription terminator for bacteriophage T7 RNA polymerase
>Addgene plasmid #242083 | pNQ078 | addgene full sequence | sequence record 486119 | Addgene NGS Result
TGGCGAATGGG
[124 nt withheld, positions 12-135]
C
[91 nt withheld, positions 137-227]
A
[49 nt withheld, positions 229-277]
CCTTTGACGTTGGAGTCCACGTTCTTT
[37 nt withheld, positions 305-341]
ACCCTATCTCGGTCTATTCTTTTGATTTATAAGGGATTTTGCCGATTTCGGCCTATTGGTTAAAAAATGA
GCTGATTTAACAAAAATTTAACGCGAATTTTAACAAAATATTAACGCTTACAATTTAGGTGGCACTTTTC
GGGGAAATGTGCGCGGAACCCCTATTTGTTTATTTTTCTAAATACATTCAAATATGTATCCGCTCATGAG
ACAATAACCCTGATAAATGCTTCAATAATATTGAAAAAGGAAGAGTATGAGTATTCAACATTTCCGTGTC
GCCCTTATTCCCTTTTTTGCGGCATTTTGCCTTCCTGTTTTTGCTCACCCAGAAACGCTGGTGAAAGTAA
AAGATGCTGAAGATCAGTTGGGTGCACGAGTGGGTTACATCGAACTGGATCTCAACAGCGGTAAGATCCT
TGAGAGTTTTCGCCCCGAAGAACGTTTTCCAATGATGAGCACTTTTAAAGTTCTGCTATGTGGCGCGGTA
TTATCCCGTATTGACGCCGGGCAAGAGCAACTCGGTCGCCGCATACACTATTCTCAGAATGACTTGGTTG
AGTACTCACCAGTCACAGAAAAGCATCTTACGGATGGCATGACAGTAAGAGAATTATGCAGTGCTGCCAT
AACCATGAGTGATAACACTGCGGCCAACTTACTTCTGACAACGATCGGAGGACCGAAGGAGCTAACCGCT
TTTTTGCACAACATGGGGGATCATGTAACTCGCCTTGATCGTTGGGAACCGGAGCTGAATGAAGCCATAC
CAAACGACGAGCGTGACACCACGATGCCTGCAGCAATGGCAACAACGTTGCGCAAACTATTAACTGGCGA
ACTACTTACTCTAGCTTCCCGGCAACAATTAATAGACTGGATGGAGGCGGATAAAGTTGCAGGACCACTT
CTGCGCTCGGCCCTTCCGGCTGGCTGGTTTATTGCTGATAAATCTGGAGCCGGTGAGCGTGGGTCTCGCG
GTATCATTGCAGCACTGGGGCCAGATGGTAAGCCCTCCCGTATCGTAGTTATCTACACGACGGGGAGTCA
GGCAACTATGGATGAACGAAATAGACAGATCGCTGAGATAGGTGCCTCACTGATTAAGCATTGGTAACTG
TCAGACCAAGTTTACTCATATATACTTTAGATTGATTTAAAACTTCATTTTTAATTTAAAAGGATCTAGG
TGAAGATCCTTTTTGATAATCTCATGACCAAAATCCCTTAACGTGAGTTTTCGTTCCACTGAGCGTCAGA
CCCCGTAGAAAAGATCAAAGGATCTTCTTGAGATCCTTTTTTTCTGCGCGTAATCTGCTGCTTGCAAACA
AAAAAACCACCGCTACCAGCGGTGGTTTGTTTGCCGGATCAAGAGCTACCAACTCTTTTTCCGAAGGTAA
CTGGCTTCAGCAGAGCGCAGATACCAAATACTGTCCTTCTAGTGTAGCCGTAGTTAGGCCACCACTTCAA
GAACTCTGTAGCACCGCCTACATACCTCGCTCTGCTAATCCTGTTACCAGTGGCTGCTGCCAGTGGCGAT
AAGTCGTGTCTTACCGGGTTGGACTCAAGACGATAGTTACCGGATAAGGCGCAGCGGTCGGGCTGAACGG
GGGGTTCGTGCACACAGCCCAGCTTGGAGCGAACGACCTACACCGAACTGAGATACCTACAGCGTGAGCT
ATGAGAAAGCGCCACGCTTCCCGAAGGGAGAAAGGCGGACAGGTATCCGGTAAGCGGCAGGGTCGGAACA
GGAGAGCGCACGAGGGAGCTTCCAGGGGGAAACGCCTGGTATCTTTATAGTCCTGTCGGGTTTCGCCACC
TCTGACTTGAGCGTCGATTTTTGTGATGCTCGTCAGGGGGGCGGAGCCTATGGAAAAACGCCAGCAACGC
GGCCTTTTTACGGTTCCTGGCCTTTTGCTGGCCTTTTGCTCACATGTTCTTTCCTGCGTTATCCCCTGAT
TCTGTGGATAACCGTATTACCGCCTTTGAGTGAGCTGATACCGCTCGCCGCAGCCGAACGACCGAGCGCA
GCGAGTCAGTGAGCGAGGAAGCGGAAGAGCGCCTGATGCGGTATTTTCTCCTTACGCATCTGTGCGGTAT
TTCACACCGCAATGGTGCACTCTCAGTACAATCTGCTCTGATGCCGCATAGTTAAGCCAGTATACACTCC
GCTATCGCTACGTGACTGGGTCATGGCTGCGCCCCGACACCCGCCAACACCCGCTGACGCGCCCTGACGG
GCTTGTCTGCTCCCGGCATCCGCTTACAGACAAGCTGTGACCGTCTCCGGGAGCTGCATGTGTCAGAGGT
TTTCACCGTCATCACCGAAACGCGCGAGGCAGCTGCGGTAAAGCTCATCAGCGTGGTCGTGAAGCGATTC
ACAGATGTCTGCCTGTTCATCCGCGTCCAGCTCGTTGAGTTTCTCCAGAAGCGTTAATGTCTGGCTTCTG
ATAAAGCGGGCCATGTTAAGGGCGGTTTTTTCCTGTTTGGTCACTGATGCCTCCGTGTAAGGGGGATTTC
TGTTCATGGGGGTAATGATACCGATGAAACGAGAGAGGATGCTCACGATACGGGTTACTGATGATGAACA
TGCCCGGTTACTGGAACGTTGTGAGGGTAAACAACTGGCGGTATGGATGCGGCGGGACCAGAGAAAAATC
ACTCAGGGTCAATGCCAGCGCTTCGTTAATACAGATGTAGGTGTTCCACAGGGTAGCCAGCAGCATCCTG
CGATGCAGATCCGGAACATAATGGTGCAGGGCGCTGACTTCCGCGTTTCCAGACTTTACGAAACACGGAA
ACCGAAGACCATTCATGTTGTTGCTCAGGTCGCAGACGTTTTGCAGCAGCAGTCGCTTCACGTTCGCTCG
CGTATCGGTGATTCATTCTGCTAACCAGTAAGGCAACCCCGCCAGCCTAGCCGGGTCCTCAACGACAGGA
GCACGATCATGCGCACCCGTGGGGCCGCCATGCCGGCGATAATGGCCTGCTTCTCGCCGAAACGTTTGGT
GGCGGGACCAGTGACGAAGGCTTGAGCGAGGGCGTGCAAGATTCCGAATACCGCAAGCGACAGGCCGATC
ATCGTCGCGCTCCAGCGAAAGCGGTCCTCGCCGAAAATGACCCAGAGCGCTGCCGGCACCTGTCCTACGA
GTTGCATGATAAAGAAGACAGTCATAAGTGCGGCGACGATAGTCATGCCCCGCGCCCACCGGAAGGAGCT
GACTGGGTTGAAGGCTCTCAAGGGCATCGGTCGAGATCCCGGTGCCTAATGAGTGAGCTAACTTACATTA
ATTGCGTTGCGCTCACTGCCCGCTTTCCAGTCGGGAAACCTGTCGTGCCAGCTGCATTAATGAATCGGCC
AACGCGCGGGGAGAGGCGGTTTGCGTATTGGGCGCCAGGGTGGTTTTTCTTTTCACCAGTGAGACGGGCA
ACAGCTGATTGCCCTTCACCGCCTGGCCCTGAGAGAGTTGCAGCAAGCGGTCCACGCTGGTTTGCCCCAG
CAGGCGAAAATCCTGTTTGATGGTGGTTAACGGCGGGATATAACATGAGCTGTCTTCGGTATCGTCGTAT
CCCACTACCGAGATATCCGCACCAACGCGCAGCCCGGACTCGGTAATGGCGCGCATTGCGCCCAGCGCCA
TCTGATCGTTGGCAACCAGCATCGCAGTGGGAACGATGCCCTCATTCAGCATTTGCATGGTTTGTTGAAA
ACCGGACATGGCACTCCAGTCGCCTTCCCGTTCCGCTATCGGCTGAATTTGATTGCGAGTGAGATATTTA
TGCCAGCCAGCCAGACGCAGACGCGCCGAGACAGAACTTAATGGGCCCGCTAACAGCGCGATTTGCTGGT
GACCCAATGCGACCAGATGCTCCACGCCCAGTCGCGTACCGTCTTCATGGGAGAAAATAATACTGTTGAT
GGGTGTCTGGTCAGAGACATCAAGAAATAACGCCGGAACATTAGTGCAGGCAGCTTCCACAGCAATGGCA
TCCTGGTCATCCAGCGGATAGTTAATGATCAGCCCACTGACGCGTTGCGCGAGAAGATTGTGCACCGCCG
CTTTACAGGCTTCGACGCCGCTTCGTTCTACCATCGACACCACCACGCTGGCACCCAGTTGATCGGCGCG
AGATTTAATCGCCGCGACAATTTGCGACGGCGCGTGCAGGGCCAGACTGGAGGTGGCAACGCCAATCAGC
AACGACTGTTTGCCCGCCAGTTGTTGTGCCACGCGGTTGGGAATGTAATTCAGCTCCGCCATCGCCGCTT
CCACTTTTTCCCGCGTTTTCGCAGAAACGTGGCTGGCCTGGTTCACCACGCGGGAAACGGTCTGATAAGA
GACACCGGCATACTCTGCGACATCGTATAACGTTACTGGTTTCACATTCACCACCCTGAATTGACTCTCT
TCCGGGCGCTATCATGCCATACCGCGAAAGGTTTTGCGCCATTCGATGGTGTCCGGGATCTCGACGCTCT
CCCTTATGCGACTCCTGCATTAGGAAGCAGCCCAGTAGTAGGTTGAGGCCGTTGAGCACCGCCGCCGCAA
GGAATGGTGCATGCAAGGAGATGGCGCCCAACAGTCCCCCGGCCACGGGGCCTGCCACCATACCCACGCC
GAAACAAGCGCTCATGAGCCCGAAGTGGCGAGCCCGATCTTCCCCATCGGTGATGTCGGCGATATAGGCG
CCAGCAACCGCACCTGTGGCGCCGGTGATGCCGGCCACGATGCGTCCGGCGTAGAGGATCGAGATCTCGA
TCCCGCGAAATTAATACGACTCACTATAGGGGAATTGTGAGCGGATAACAATTCCCCTCTAGAAATAATT
TTGTTTAACTTTAAGAAGGAGATATACAT
[987 nt withheld, positions 5201-6187]
TAACCGGATCCCCGATCCGTGGACTTGTCAGCGACTGAGGAAACAGACCATGGATCCCCGATCCGTCGAC
TTGTCAGCGAGCTGAGGAACCCT
[4026 nt withheld, positions 6281-10306]
TAATTCTCGCTCAAACAGGTCACTGCTGTCGGGTTAAAACCCGGCAGCGGATTGTGCTAACTCCGACGGG
AGCAAATCCGTGAAAGATTTATTAAAGTTTCTGAAAGCGCAGACTAAAACCGAAGAGTTTGATGCGATCA
AAATTGCTCTGGCTTCGCCAGACATGATCCGTTCATGGTCTTTCGGTGAAGTTAAAAAGCCGGAAACCAT
CAACTACCGTACGTTCAAACCAGAACGTGACGGCCTTTTCTGCGCCCGTATCTTTGGGCCGGTAAAAGAT
TACGAGTGCCTGTGCGGTAAGTACAAGCGCCTGAAACACCGTGGCGTCATCTGTGAGAAGTGCGGCGTTG
AAGTGACCCAGACTAAAGTACGCCGTGAGCGTATGGGCCACATCGAACTGGCTTCCCCGACTGCGCACAT
CTGGTTCCTGAAATCGCTGCCGTCCCGTATCGGTCTGCTGCTCGATATGCCGCTGCGCGATATCGAACGC
GTACTGTACTTTGAATCCTATGTGGTTATCGAAGGCGGTATGACCAACCTGGAACGTCAGCAGATCCTGA
CTGAAGAGCAGTATCTGGACGCGCTGGAAGAGTTCGGTGACGAATTCGACGCGAAGATGGGGGCGGAAGC
AATCCAGGCTCTGCTGAAGAGCATGGATCTGGAGCAAGAGTGCGAACAGCTGCGTGAAGAGCTGAACGAA
ACCAACTCCGAAACCAAGCGTAAAAAGCTGACCAAGCGTATCAAACTGCTGGAAGCGTTCGTTCAGTCTG
GTAACAAACCAGAGTGGATGATCCTGACCGTTCTGCCGGTACTGCCGCCAGATCTGCGTCCGCTGGTTCC
GCTGGATGGTGGTCGTTTCGCGACTTCTGACCTGAACGATCTGTATCGTCGCGTCATTAACCGTAACAAC
CGTCTGAAACGTCTGCTGGATCTGGCTGCGCCGGACATCATCGTACGTAACGAAAAACGTATGCTGCAGG
AAGCGGTAGACGCCCTGCTGGATAACGGTCGTCGCGGTCGTGCGATCACCGGTTCTAACAAGCGTCCTCT
GAAATCTTTGGCCGACATGATCAAAGGTAAACAGGGTCGTTTCCGTCAGAACCTGCTCGGTAAGCGTGTT
GACTACTCCGGTCGTTCTGTAATCACCGTAGGTCCATACCTGCGTCTGCATCAGTGCGGTCTGCCGAAGA
AAATGGCACTGGAGCTGTTCAAACCGTTCATCTACGGCAAGCTGGAACTGCGTGGTCTTGCTACCACCAT
TAAAGCTGCGAAGAAAATGGTTGAGCGCGAAGAAGCTGTCGTTTGGGATATCCTGGACGAAGTTATCCGC
GAACACCCGGTACTGCTGAACCGTGCACCGACTCTGCACCGTCTGGGTATCCAGGCATTTGAACCGGTAC
TGATCGAAGGTAAAGCTATCCAGCTGCACCCGCTGGTTTGTGCGGCATATAACGCCGACTTCGATGGTGA
CCAGATGGCTGTTCACGTACCGCTGACGCTGGAAGCCCAGCTGGAAGCGCGTGCGCTGATGATGTCTACC
AACAACATCCTGTCCCCGGCGAACGGCGAACCAATCATCGTTCCGTCTCAGGACGTTGTACTGGGTCTGT
ACTACATGACCCGTGACTGTGTTAACGCCAAAGGCGAAGGCATGGTGCTGACTGGCCCGAAAGAAGCAGA
ACGTCTGTATCGCTCTGGTCTGGCTTCTCTGCATGCGCGCGTTAAAGTGCGTATCACCGAGTATGAAAAA
GATGCTAACGGTGAATTAGTAGCGAAAACCAGCCTGAAAGACACGACTGTTGGCCGTGCCATTCTGTGGA
TGATTGTACCGAAAGGTCTGCCTTACTCCATCGTCAACCAGGCGCTGGGTAAAAAAGCAATCTCCAAAAT
GCTGAACACCTGCTACCGCATTCTCGGTCTGAAACCGACCGTTATTTTTGCGGACCAGATCATGTACACC
GGCTTCGCCTATGCAGCGCGTTCTGGTGCATCTGTTGGTATCGATGACATGGTCATCCCGGAGAAGAAAC
ACGAAATCATCTCCGAGGCAGAAGCAGAAGTTGCTGAAATTCAGGAGCAGTTCCAGTCTGGTCTGGTAAC
TGCGGGCGAACGCTACAACAAAGTTATCGATATCTGGGCTGCGGCGAACGATCGTGTATCCAAAGCGATG
ATGGATAACCTGCAAACTGAAACCGTGATTAACCGTGACGGTCAGGAAGAGAAGCAGGTTTCCTTCAACA
GCATCTACATGATGGCCGACTCCGGTGCGCGTGGTTCTGCGGCACAGATTCGTCAGCTTGCTGGTATGCG
TGGTCTGATGGCGAAGCCGGATGGCTCCATCATCGAAACGCCAATCACCGCGAACTTCCGTGAAGGTCTG
AACGTACTCCAGTACTTCATCTCCACCCACGGTGCTCGTAAAGGTCTGGCGGATACCGCACTGAAAACTG
CGAACTCCGGTTACCTGACTCGTCGTCTGGTTGACGTGGCGCAGGACCTGGTGGTTACCGAAGACGATTG
TGGTACCCATGAAGGTATCATGATGACTCCGGTTATCGAGGGTGGTGACGTTAAAGAGCCGCTGCGCGAT
CGCGTACTGGGTCGTGTAACTGCTGAAGACGTTCTGAAGCCGGGTACTGCTGATATCCTCGTTCCGCGCA
ACACGCTGCTGCACGAACAGTGGTGTGACCTGCTGGAAGAGAACTCTGTCGACGCGGTTAAAGTACGTTC
TGTTGTATCTTGTGACACCGACTTTGGTGTATGTGCGCACTGCTACGGTCGTGACCTGGCGCGTGGCCAC
ATCATCAACAAGGGTGAAGCAATCGGTGTTATCGCGGCACAGTCCATCGGTGAACCGGGTACACAGCTGA
CCATGCGTACGTTCCACATCGGTGGTGCGGCATCTCGTGCGGCTGCTGAATCCAGCATCCAAGTGAAAAA
CAAAGGTAGCATCAAGCTCAGCAACGTGAAGTCGGTTGTGAACTCCAGCGGTAAACTGGTTATCACTTCC
CGTAATACTGAACTGAAACTGATCGACGAATTCGGTCGTACTAAAGAAAGCTACAAAGTACCTTACGGTG
CGGTACTGGCGAAAGGCGATGGCGAACAGGTTGCTGGCGGCGAAACCGTTGCAAACTGGGACCCGCACAC
CATGCCGGTTATCACCGAAGTAAGCGGTTTTGTACGCTTTACTGACATGATCGACGGCCAGACCATTACG
CGTCAGACCGACGAACTGACCGGTCTGTCTTCGCTGGTGGTTCTGGATTCCGCAGAACGTACCGCAGGTG
GTAAAGATCTGCGTCCGGCACTGAAAATCGTTGATGCTCAGGGTAACGACGTTCTGATCCCAGGTACCGA
TATGCCAGCGCAGTACTTCCTGCCGGGTAAAGCGATTGTTCAGCTGGAAGATGGCGTACAGATCAGCTCT
GGTGACACCCTGGCGCGTATTCCGCAGGAATCCGGCGGTACCAAGGACATCACCGGTGGTCTGCCGCGCG
TTGCGGACCTGTTCGAAGCACGTCGTCCGAAAGAGCCGGCAATCCTGGCTGAAATCAGCGGTATCGTTTC
CTTCGGTAAAGAAACCAAAGGTAAACGTCGTCTGGTTATCACCCCGGTAGACGGTAGCGATCCGTACGAA
GAGATGATTCCGAAATGGCGTCAGCTCAACGTGTTCGAAGGTGAACGTGTAGAACGTGGTGACGTAATTT
CCGACGGTCCGGAAGCGCCGCACGACATTCTGCGTCTGCGTGGTGTTCATGCTGTTACTCGTTACATCGT
TAACGAAGTACAGGACGTATACCGTCTGCAGGGCGTTAAGATTAACGATAAACACATCGAAGTTATCGTT
CGTCAGATGCTGCGTAAAGCTACCATCGTTAACGCGGGTAGCTCCGACTTCCTGGAAGGCGAACAGGTTG
AATACTCTCGCGTCAAGATCGCAAACCGCGAACTGGAAGCGAACGGCAAAGTGGGTGCAACTTACTCCCG
CGATCTGCTGGGTATCACCAAAGCGTCTCTGGCAACCGAGTCCTTCATCTCCGCGGCATCGTTCCAGGAG
ACCACTCGCGTGCTGACCGAAGCAGCCGTTGCGGGCAAACGCGACGAACTGCGCGGCCTGAAAGAGAACG
TTATCGTGGGTCGTCTGATCCCGGCAGGTACCGGTTACGCGTACCACCAGGATCGTATGCGTCGCCGTGC
TGCGGGTGAAGATAGCCTGGAATTTATTGCGAGCAAACTGGCGGGCGGTTCTGATAACGAGCTCGAGGTG
CACCATCACCATCACCATTAAGGCCTCAAATAACGTAAAAACCCGCTTCGGCGGGTTTTTTTATGGGGGG
AGTTTAGGGAAAGAGCATTTGTCAGAATAAGCTTCAATGACTGCAGACTTAAGAAGGAGATTAATGT
[273 nt withheld, positions 14714-14986]
TAAGCGGCCGCACTCGAGCACCACCACCACCACCACTGAGATCCGGCTGCTAACAAAGCCCGAAAGGAAG
CTGAGTTGGCTGCTGCCACCGCTGAGCAATAACTAGCATAACCCCTTGGGGCCTCTAAACGGGTCTTGAG
GGGTTTTTTGCTGAAAGGAGGAACTATATCCGGAT
